>Addgene plasmid #45123 | pET29b-HtsptLB12v.3 | depositor partial sequence | sequence record 62619 | insert between NdeI-XhoI sites
CATATGGGTTCCGAAATGAGTGAAATGTCTGTTGTAGATTACGTCGTTAAGTCTTTTAATTATACAGAGG
ATATGAGTCATGAATTGTTATTCTCTGTTAAAAAGAGATGGTTCGTAAAGCCATTCGAACACTCAACCAG
ATATGGTTTGTTAGCCTACATGTTGTTACCTGGTAACTACATAAAGTTCGGTTTGTACGTTTTAACGAAC
CAAGACTATGCTAGATTCGAAATAGCATGGGTACATGTCGATAAAGACGGTAAAATCGAAGAAAGAACCG
TATATTCCATTGAAACTTACTGGCACATTTTCATTGATATCGAAAACGACTTGAACTGTCCATACGTTTT
GGCAAAGTTTATTGAAATGAGACCTGAATTCGATAAGACAGCCTGGGTCGAAGAATCAAACTATTCCATT
GCTGAAGATGACATCCAAATGGTTGAAAGTATAAAAAGATACTTGGAAAGAAAGATCGCTTCTGATCTCG
AG
