>Addgene plasmid #45123 | pET29b-HtsptLB12v.3 | addgene partial sequence | sequence record 66533 | pBRrevBam 5'-GGTGATGTCGGCGATATAGG-3'
GCGCCGGTGATGCCGGCCACGATGCGTCCGGCGTAGAGGATCGAGATCGATCTCGATCCCGCGAAATTAA
TACGACTCACTATAGGGGAATTGTGAGCGGATAACAATTCCCCTCTAGAAATAATTTTGTTTAACTTTAA
GAAGGAGATATACATATGGGTTCCGAAATGAGTGAAATGTCTGTTGTAGATTACGTCGTTAAGTCTTTTA
ATTATACAGAGGATATGAGTCATGAATTGTTATTCTCTGTTAAAAAGAGATGGTTCGTAAAGCCATTCGA
ACACTCAACCAGATATGGTTTGTTAGCCTACATGTTGTTACCTGGTAACTACATAAAGTTCGGTTTGTAC
GTTTTAACGAACCAAGACTATGCTAGATTCGAAATAGCATGGGTACATGTCGATAAAGACGGTAAAATCG
AAGAAAGAACCGTATATTCCATTGAAACTTACTGGCACATTTTCATTGATATCGAAAACGACTTGAACTG
TCCATACGTTTTGGCAAAGTTTATTGAAATGAGACCTGAATTCGATAAGACAGCCTGGGTCGAAGAATCA
AACTATTCCATTGCTGAAGATGACATCCAAATGGTTGAAAGTATAAAAAGATACTTGGAAAGAAAGATCG
CTTCTGATCTCGAGCACCACCACCACCACCACTGAGATCCGGCTGCTAACAAAGCCCGAAAGGAAGCTGA
GTTGGCTGCTGCCACCGCTGAGCAATAACTAGCATAACCCCTTGGGGCCTCTAAACGGGTCTTGAGGGGT
TTTTTGCTGAAAGGAGGAACTATATCCGGATTGGCGAATGGG
[64 nt withheld, positions 813-876]
CTTGCCAGCGCCTAGCGCCGCTCTTCGCTTCTCCTTCT
