[The description below was written by a language model from this plasmid's Addgene catalogue record.]
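Description:
pET29b-HtsptLB12v.3 is a bacterial expression plasmid built on the Novagen pET29b(+) backbone, with a total size of about 5.85 kb (5.37 kb backbone plus a 480 bp insert). It is maintained in E. coli under kanamycin selection and is recorded as low copy, with XL1 Blue listed as the propagation strain. No feature table accompanies the record, so elements such as the origin of replication, lacI and the exact arrangement of regulatory sequences are not itemised and can only be assumed to follow the standard pET29b(+) layout.

The payload is HtsptLB12v.3, a synthetic open reading frame cloned between the NdeI and XhoI sites, both of which are preserved. Cloning at NdeI places the insert's start codon directly downstream of the vector's ribosome binding site, which in pET29b normally bypasses the N-terminal S-tag. Reading through XhoI joins the coding sequence in frame to the backbone-encoded C-terminal 6xHis tag, which permits purification by immobilised metal affinity chromatography. Transcription is driven by the T7 promoter, so expression requires a host that supplies T7 RNA polymerase, typically a DE3 lysogen rather than the cloning strain. The T7 promoter and T7 terminator also serve as sequencing primer sites flanking the insert.

The record does not describe the protein's function or target beyond its name. The associated publication concerns the computational design of a protein-based enzyme inhibitor, which suggests that the construct is used for recombinant production and purification of a designed protein variant for biochemical or structural characterisation.
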