Addgene plasmid #45123: pET29b-HtsptLB12v.3
Depositing lab: David Baker. Depositing organization: University of Washington. Publication: Computational design of a protein-based enzyme inhibitor. Procko E, Hedman R, Hamilton K, Seetharaman J, Fleishman SJ, Su M, Aramini J, Kornhaber G, Hunt JF, Tong L, Montelione GT, Baker D. J Mol Biol. 2013 Sep 23;425(18):3563-75. doi: 10.1016/j.jmb.2013.06.035. PubMed 23827138.
Backbone
  Vector backbone: pET29b(+)
  Backbone manufacturer: Novagen
  Backbone size w/o insert (bp): 5370
  Total vector size (bp): 5850
  Vector type: Bacterial Expression
Growth in bacteria
  Bacterial resistance: Kanamycin, 50 μg/mL
  Growth temperature: 37°C
  Growth strain: XL1 Blue
  Copy number: Low Copy
Gene/Insert
  Gene/Insert name: HtsptLB12v.3
  Species: Synthetic
  Insert size (bp): 480
  Promoter: T7
  Tag / fusion protein: 6xHis (C terminal on backbone)
  Cloning method: Restriction Enzyme; 5′ cloning site NdeI (not destroyed); 3′ cloning site XhoI (not destroyed)
  Sequencing primers: 5′ T7 promoter; 3′ T7 terminator
Terms and licenses: Academic/Nonprofit Terms; Industry Terms: Not Available to Industry
How to cite: pET29b-HtsptLB12v.3 was a gift from David Baker (Addgene plasmid # 45123 ; http://n2t.net/addgene:45123 ; RRID:Addgene_45123)
